>Addgene plasmid #43667 | III-TAAA | depositor partial sequence | sequence record 58932 | III-TAAA sequence 426 bps
CGTCTCGGCTCACCCCAGAGCAGGTCGTGGCCATTGCCTCGAATGGAGGGGGCAAACAGGCGTTGGAAAC
CGTACAACGATTGCTGCCGGTGCTGTGCCAAGCGCACGGACTCACCCCAGAGCAGGTCGTGGCAATCGCC
TCCAACATTGGCGGGAAACAGGCACTCGAGACTGTCCAGCGCCTGCTTCCCGTGCTGTGCCAAGCGCACG
GCCTCACCCCAGAGCAGGTCGTGGCAATCGCCTCCAACATTGGCGGGAAACAGGCACTCGAGACTGTCCA
GCGCCTGCTTCCCGTGCTGTGCCAAGCGCACGGATTAACCCCAGAGCAGGTCGTGGCAATCGCCTCCAAC
ATTGGCGGGAAACAGGCACTCGAGACTGTCCAGCGCCTGCTTCCCGTGCTGTGCCAAGCGCACGGACTCA
GAGACG
