>Addgene plasmid #43667 | III-TAAA | addgene partial sequence | sequence record 61770 | M13-F20 5'-TGTAAAACGACGGCCAGT-3'
CGATTGGGCCCTCTGATGCATGCTCGAGCGGCCGCCAGTGTGATGGATATCTGCAGAATTCGCCCTTGAT
GCCGTCCTAGCGCGTCTCGGCTCACCCCAGAGCAGGTCGTGGCCATTGCCTCGAATGGAGGGGGCAAACA
GGCGTTGGAAACCGTACAACGATTGCTGCCGGTGCTGTGCCAAGCGCACGGACTCACCCCAGAGCAGGTC
GTGGCAATCGCCTCCAACATTGGCGGGAAACAGGCACTCGAGACTGTCCAGCGCCTGCTTCCCGTGCTGT
GCCAAGCGCACGGCCTCACCCCAGAGCAGGTCGTGGCAATCGCCTCCAACATTGGCGGGAAACAGGCACT
CGAGACTGTCCAGCGCCTGCTTCCCGTGCTGTGCCAAGCGCACGGATTAACCCCAGAGCAGGTCGTGGCA
ATCGCCTCCAACATTGGCGGGAAACAGGCACTCGAGACTGTCCAGCGCCTGCTTCCCGTGCTGTGCCAAG
CGCACGGACTCAGAGACGTGGGCACAGGAAAGATACTTAAGGGCGAATTCCAGCACACTGGCGGCCGTTA
CTAGTGGATCCGAGCTCGGTACCAAGCTTGATGCATAGCTTGAGTATTCTATAGTGTCACCTAAATAGCT
TGGCGTAATCATGGTCATAGCTGTTTCCTGTGTGAAATTGTTATCCGCTCACAATTCCACACAACATACG
AGCCGGAAGCATAAAGTGTAAAGCCTGGGGTGCCTAATGAGTGAGCTAACTCACATTAATTGCGTTGCGC
TCACTGCCCGCTTTCCAGTCGGGAAACCTGTCGTGCCAGCTGCATTAATGAATCGGCCAACGCGCGGGGA
GAGGCGGTTTGCGTATTGGGCGCTCTTCCGCTTCCTCGCTC
