[The description below was written by a language model from this plasmid's Addgene catalogue record.]
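Description:
III-TAAA is a bacterial cloning plasmid built on the commercial pCRII-TOPO backbone (about 4 kb without insert), carrying a 426 bp synthetic insert introduced by TOPO cloning. It is a high-copy plasmid propagated in E. coli and selectable with both ampicillin and kanamycin, consistent with the dual resistance markers of this backbone. The insert sits between the T7 and M13-reverse primer sites used for sequence verification. No feature table is provided, so other backbone elements are not itemised in the record.

The record does not describe the insert beyond its name, synthetic origin and size. The plasmid was deposited with a publication describing a TALEN genome-editing system for generating human stem cell-based disease models. In that context, the name most plausibly denotes a pre-assembled block of TALE repeat modules: "TAAA" would be the four DNA bases recognised, and "III" the position of that block within the repeat array. The 426 bp size fits roughly four repeats of about 34 amino acids each plus short flanking sequence. This reading is an inference from the name and the associated paper, not something stated in the catalogue fields.

The vector has no mammalian expression elements listed and is classed purely as a cloning vector. III-TAAA is therefore best understood as a library or storage component, from which the insert would be recovered and combined with other modules to build a full-length custom TALEN in a separate destination vector. It is not a construct used directly in cells.
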