Addgene plasmid #43667: III-TAAA
Depositing lab: Chad Cowan & Kiran Musunuru. Depositing organization: Harvard University. Publication: A TALEN Genome-Editing System for Generating Human Stem Cell-Based Disease Models. Ding Q, Lee YK, Schaefer EA, Peters DT, Veres A, Kim K, Kuperwasser N, Motola DL, Meissner TB, Hendriks WT, Trevisan M, Gupta RM, Moisan A, Banks E, Friesen M, Schinzel RT, Xia F, Tang A, Xia Y, Figueroa E, Wann A, Ahfeldt T, Daheron L, Zhang F, Rubin LL, Peng LF, Chung RT, Musunuru K, Cowan CA. Cell Stem Cell. 2012 Dec 12. pii: S1934-5909(12)00645-5. doi: 10.1016/j.stem.2012.11.011. PubMed 23246482.
Backbone
  Vector backbone: pCRII-TOPO
  Backbone manufacturer: Invitrogen
  Backbone size w/o insert (bp): 3973
  Vector type: Bacterial Cloning
Growth in bacteria
  Bacterial resistance: Ampicillin and Kanamycin, 100 & 50 μg/mL
  Growth temperature: 37°C
  Growth strain: Top10
  Copy number: High Copy
Gene/Insert
  Gene/Insert name: III-TAAA
  Species: Synthetic
  Insert size (bp): 426
  Cloning method: TOPO Cloning
  Sequencing primers: 5′ T7; 3′ M13-rev
Terms and licenses: Academic/Nonprofit Terms; Industry Terms: Not Available to Industry
How to cite: III-TAAA was a gift from Chad Cowan & Kiran Musunuru (Addgene plasmid # 43667 ; http://n2t.net/addgene:43667 ; RRID:Addgene_43667)
